>Addgene plasmid #156976 | pD649-HAsp-LRIG2-Fc(DAPA)-AviTag-6xHis | depositor full sequence | sequence record 303061 | Full Sequence
TTTCAATATTATTGAAGCATTTATCAGGGTTATTGTCTCATGAGCGGATACATATTTGAATGTATTTAGA
AAAATAAACAAATAGGGGTCAGTGTTACAACCAATTAACCAATTCTGAACATTATCGCGAGCCCATTTAT
ACCTGAATATGGCTCATAACACCCCTTGCTCATGACCAAAATCCCTTAACGTGAGTTACGCGCGCGTCGT
TCCACTGAGCGTCAGACCCCGTAGAAAAGATCAAAGGATCTTCTTGAGATCCTTTTTTTCTGCGCGTAAT
CTGCTGCTTGCAAACAAAAAAACCACCGCTACCAGCGGTGGTTTGTTTGCCGGATCAAGAGCTACCAACT
CTTTTTCCGAAGGTAACTGGCTTCAGCAGAGCGCAGATACCAAATACTGTTCTTCTAGTGTAGCCGTAGT
TAGCCCACCACTTCAAGAACTCTGTAGCACCGCCTACATACCTCGCTCTGCTAATCCTGTTACCAGTGGC
TGCTGCCAGTGGCGATAAGTCGTGTCTTACCGGGTTGGACTCAAGACGATAGTTACCGGATAAGGCGCAG
CGGTCGGGCTGAACGGGGGGTTCGTGCACACAGCCCAGCTTGGAGCGAACGACCTACACCGAACTGAGAT
ACCTACAGCGTGAGCTATGAGAAAGCGCCACGCTTCCCGAAGGGAGAAAGGCGGACAGGTATCCGGTAAG
CGGCAGGGTCGGAACAGGAGAGCGCACGAGGGAGCTTCCAGGGGGAAACGCCTGGTATCTTTATAGTCCT
GTCGGGTTTCGCCACCTCTGACTTGAGCGTCGATTTTTGTGATGCTCGTCAGGGGGGCGGAGCCTATGGA
AAAACGCCAGCAACGCGGCCTTTTTACGGTTCCTGGCCTTTTGCTGGCCTTTTGCTCACATGTTCTTTCC
TGCGTTATCCCCTGATTCTGTGGATAACCGTATTACCGCCTTTGAGTGAGCTGATACCGCTCGCCGCAGC
CGAACGACCGAGCGCAGCGAGTCAGTGAGCGAGGAAGCGGAAGGCGAGAGTAGGGAACTGCCAGGCATCA
AACTAAGCAGAAGGCCCCTGACGGATGGCCTTTTTGCGTTTCTACAAACTCTTTCTGTGTTGTAAAACGA
CGGCCAGTCTTAAGCTCGGGCCCCCTGGGCGGTTCTGATAACGAGTAATCGTTAATCCGCAAATAACGTA
AAAACCCGCTTCGGCGGGTTTTTTTATGGGGGGAGTTTAGGGAAAGAGCATTTGTCAGAATATTTAAGGG
CGCCTGTCACTTTGCTTGATATATGAGAATTATTTAACCTTATAAATGAGAAAAAAGCAACGCACTTTAA
ATAAGATACGTTGCTTTTTCGATTGATGAACACCTATAATTAAACTATTCATCTATTATTTATGATTTTT
TGTATATACAATATTTCTAGTTTGTTAAAGAGAATTAAGAAAATAAATCTCGAAAATAATAAAGGGAAAA
TCAGTTTTTGATATCAAAATTATACATGTCAACGATAATACAAAATATAATACAAACTATAAGATGTTAT
CAGTATTTATTATCATTTAGAATAAATTTTGTGTCGCCCTTAATTGTGAGCGGATAACAATTACGAGCTT
CATGCACAGTGGCGTTGACTCAATATTGGCCATTAGCCATATTATTCATTGGTTATATAGCATAAATCAA
TATTGGCTATTGGCCATTGCATACGTTGTATCTATATCATAATATGTACATTTATATTGGCTCATGTCCA
ATATGACCGCCATGTTGGCATTGATTATTGACTAGTTATTAATAGTAATCAATTACGGGGTCATTAGTTC
ATAGCCCATATATGGAGTTCCGCGTTACATAACTTACGGTAAATGGCCCGCCTGGCTGACCGCCCAACGA
CCCCCGCCCATTGACGTCAATAATGACGTATGTTCCCATAGTAACGCCAATAGGGACTTTCCATTGACGT
CAATGGGTGGAGTATTTACGGTAAACTGCCCACTTGGCAGTACATCAAGTGTATCATATGCCAAGTACGC
CCCCTATTGACGTCAATGACGGTAAATGGCCCGCCTGGCATTATGCCCAGTACATGACCTTATGGGACTT
TCCTACTTGGCAGTACATCTACGTATTAGTCATCGCTATTACCATGGTGATGCGGTTTTGGCAGTACATC
AATGGGCGTGGATAGCGGTTTGACTCACGGGGATTTCCAAGTCTCCACCCCATTGACGTCAATGGGAGTT
TGTTTTGGCACCAAAATCAACGGGACTTTCCAAAATGTCGTAACAACTCCGCCCCATTGACGCAAATGGG
CGGTAGGCGTGTACGGTGGGAGGTCTATATAAGCAGAGCTCGTTTAGTGAACCGTCAGATCGCCTGGAGA
CGCCATCCACGCTGTTTTGACCTCCATAGAAGACACCGGGACCGATCCAGCCTCCGCGGCCGGGAACGGT
GCATTGGAACGCGGATTCCCCGTGCCAAGAGTGACGTAAGTACCGCCTATAGAGTCTATAGGCCCACCCC
CTTGGCTTCGTTAGAACGCGGCTACAATTAATACATAACCTTATGTATCATACACATACGATTTAGGTGA
CACTATAGAATAACATCCACTTTGCCTTTCTCTCCACAGGTGTCCACTCCCAGGTCCAACTGCACCTCGG
TTCTATCGAAAACGCGCCTGCTAGCGCCACCATGAAGACCATCATTGCCCTGAGCTACATCTTCTGCCTG
GTGTTCGCTGCGGCCGCCGGACTTTGTCCTGCTCCTTGTTCTTGTAGAATCCCTCTGCTGGACTGCAGCA
GAAGAAAGCTGCCCGCTCCATCTTGGAGAGCCCTGTCTGGACTTCTGCCTCCTGATACCGCCATCCTGGA
CTTCAGCCACAACCGGCTGAGCAACTGGAACATCAGCCTGGAAAGCCAGACACTGCAAGAGGTCAAAATG
AACTACAACGAGCTGACAGAGATCCCCTACTTCGGCGAGCCCACCAGCAATATCACACTGCTGAGCCTGG
TGCACAACATCATCCCCGAGATCAATGCTCAGGCCCTGCAGTTCTACCCCGCTCTGGAATCTCTGGACCT
GAGCAGCAACATCATTAGCGAGATCAAGACCAGCAGCTTCCCCAGAATGCAGCTGAAGTACCTGAACCTG
TCCAACAACCGGATCACCACACTGGAAGCCGGCTGCTTCGATAACCTGTCTAGCAGCCTGCTGGTGGTCA
AGCTGAACCGGAACCGGATGAGCATGATCCCTCCAAAGATCTTCAAGCTGCCCCATCTGCAGTTTCTGGA
ACTGAAGCGGAACAGGATCAAGATCGTGGAAGGCCTGACCTTCCAGGGCCTCGATAGCCTGAGAAGCCTG
AAGATGCAGCGGAACGGCATCAGCAAGCTGAAGGATGGCGCCTTCTTCGGCCTGAACAACATGGAAGAAC
TGGAACTCGAGCACAACAACCTGACCAGAGTGAACAAAGGCTGGCTGTACGGCCTGAGAATGCTCCAGCA
GCTGTATGTGTCCCAGAACGCCATCGAGAGAATCAGCCCTGATGCCTGGGAGTTCTGCCAGAGACTGAGC
GAGCTGGATCTGAGCTACAATCAGCTGACCAGACTGGACGAGAGCGCCTTTGTGGGACTGTCCCTGCTGG
AAAGACTGAACCTGGGCGACAACAGAGTGACCCACATTGCCGACGGCGTGTTCAGATTCCTGAGCAACCT
GCAGACCCTGGACCTGCGGAACAATGAGATCAGCTGGGCCATCGAGGATGCCTCTGAAGCCTTTGCCGGC
CTGACATCCCTGACCAAGCTGATCCTGCAGGGCAACCAGATCAAGAGCATCACCAAGAAGGCCTTTATCG
GCCTGGAATCCCTCGAGCACCTGGACCTCAACAACAACGCCATCATGAGCATCCAAGAGAACGCCTTCTC
TCAGACCCACCTGAAAGAGCTGATTCTGAACACCTCTAGCCTGCTGTGCGACTGCCATCTGAAATGGCTG
CTCCAGTGGCTGGTGGACAACAACTTCCAGCACTCCGTGAACGTGTCCTGCGCTCATCCTGAATGGCTGG
CCGGACAGTCTATCCTGAACGTGGACCTGAAGGACTTCGTGTGCGACGACTTCCTGAAGCCTCAGATCAG
AACACACCCCGAGACAATCATTGCCCTGCGGGGCATGAATGTGACCCTGACCTGTACAGCCGTGTCCAGC
AGCGATAGCCCTATGTCTACAGTGTGGCGGAAGGACAGCGAGATCCTGTACGACGTGGACACCGAGAACT
TCGTGCGGTATTGGCAACAGGCCGGCGAAGCCCTCGAGTATACCAGCATCCTGCACCTGTTCAACGTGAA
CTTCACCGACGAGGGCAAGTACCAGTGCATCGTGACCAACCACTTCGGCAGCAACTACAGCCAGAAAGCC
AAGCTGACCGTGAACGAGATGCCCAGCTTCCTGAAAACCCCTATGGACCTGACCATCAGAACCGGCGCCA
TGGCTAGACTGGAATGTGCCGCTGAAGGACACCCTGCTCCTCAGATTAGCTGGCAGAAGGACGGCGGCAC
AGATTTCCCTGCTGCTCGCGAGAGAAGAATGCACGTGATGCCCGAGGACGACGTGTTCTTTATCGCCAAC
GTGAAGATCGAGGACATGGGCATCTACAGCTGCATGGCCCAGAATACTGCTGGCGGACTGTCTGCCAATG
CCAGCCTGACAGTCCTGGAAACCCCAAGCTTCATCAGACCCCTGGAAGATAAGACCGTGACCAGAGGCGA
AACCGCCGTGCTGCAATGTATTGCAGGCGGCTCTCCCGCTCCTAGACTGAACTGGACAAAGGACGATGGC
CCTCTGCTCGTGACCGAGAGACATTTCTTTGCCGCCGCTAACCAGCTGCTGATCATCGTGGATGCCGGAC
TGGAAGATGCCGGCAAGTACACCTGTATCATGTCTAACACCCTGGGCACCGAGCGGGGCCACATCTACCT
GAATGTGATCAGCTCCCCTAACTGCGACAGCAGCCAGAGCAGCATCGGACACGAGGATGATGGCTGGACC
ACAGTCGGAGGCGCGCCGGGCGGCGACAAGACCCACACCTGCCCCCCCTGCCCAGCTCCAGAACTGCTGG
GAGGGCCTTCCGTGTTCCTGTTCCCCCCCAAGCCCAAGGACACCCTGATGATCAGCAGGACCCCCGAGGT
GACCTGCGTGGTGGTGGCCGTGTCCCACGAGGACCCAGAGGTGAAGTTCAACTGGTACGTGGACGGCGTG
GAGGTGCACAACGCCAAGACCAAGCCCAGAGAGGAGCAGTACAACAGCACCTACAGGGTGGTGTCCGTGC
TGACCGTGCTGCACCAGGACTGGCTGAACGGCAAAGAATACAAGTGCAAAGTCTCCAACAAGGCCCTGGC
TGCCCCAATCGAAAAGACAATCAGCAAGGCCAAGGGCCAGCCACGGGAGCCCCAGGTGTACACCCTGCCC
CCCAGCCGGGAGGAGATGACCAAGAACCAGGTGTCCCTGACCTGTCTGGTGAAGGGCTTCTACCCCAGCG
ATATCGCCGTGGAGTGGGAGAGCAACGGCCAGCCCGAGAACAACTACAAGACCACCCCCCCAGTGCTGGA
CAGCGACGGCAGCTTCTTCCTGTACAGCAAGCTGACCGTGGACAAGTCCAGGTGGCAGCAGGGCAACGTG
TTCAGCTGCAGCGTGATGCACGAGGCCCTGCACAACCACTACACCCAGAAGTCCCTGAGCCTGAGCCCCG
GCGGCAGCGGTCTTAATGATATTTTCGAGGCTCAGAAGATTGAGTGGCATGAACACCACCACCATCACCA
CTAAGGCCGGCCTGTAGTCACTGGCACAACGCGTTACCCGGTAAGCCAATCGGGTATACACGGTCGTCAT
ACTGCAGACAGGGTTCTTCTACTTTGCAAGATAGTCTTGAGTAGTAAAATAAATAGATAGAGAAAATCAG
CCTCGACTGTGCCTTCTAGTTGCCAGCCATCTGTTGTTTGCCCCTCCCCCGTGCCTTCCTTGACCCTGGA
AGGTGCCACTCCCACTGTCCTTTCCTAATAAAATGAGGAAATTGCATCACAACACTCAACCCTATCTCGG
TCTATTCTTTTGATTTATAAGGGATTTTGCCGATTTCGGCCTATTGGTTAAAAAATGAGCTGATTTAACA
AAAATTTAACGCGAATTAATTCTGTGGAATGTGTGTCAGTTAGGGTGTGGAAAGTCCCCAGGCTCCCCAG
CAGGCAGAAGTATGCAAAGCATGCATCTCAATTAGTCAGCAACCAGGTGTGGAAAGTCCCCAGGCTCCCC
AGCAGGCAGAAGTATGCAAAGCATGCATCTCAATTAGTCAGCAACCATAGTCCCGCCCCTAACTCCGCCC
ATCCCGCCCCTAACTCCGCCCAGTTCCGCCCATTCTCCGCCCCATGGCTGACTAATTTTTTTTATTTATG
CAGAGGCCGAGGCCGCCTCTGCCTCTGAGCTATTCCAGAAGTAGTGAGGAGGCTTTTTTGGAGGCCTAGG
CTTTTGCAAAAAGCTCCCGGGAGCTTGTATATCCATTTTCGGATCTGATCAGCACGTGTTGACAATTAAT
CATCGGCATAGTATATCGGCATAGTATAATACGACAAGGTGAGGAACTAAACCATGACCGAGTACAAGCC
CACGGTGCGCCTCGCCACCCGCGACGACGTCCCCAGGGCCGTACGCACCCTCGCCGCCGCGTTCGCCGAC
TACCCCGCCACGCGCCACACCGTCGATCCGGACCGCCACATCGAGCGGGTCACCGAGCTGCAAGAACTCT
TCCTCACGCGCGTCGGGCTCGACATCGGCAAGGTGTGGGTCGCGGACGACGGCGCCGCGGTGGCGGTCTG
GACCACGCCGGAGAGCGTCGAAGCGGGGGCGGTGTTCGCCGAGATCGGCCCGCGCATGGCCGAGTTGAGC
GGTTCCCGGCTGGCCGCGCAGCAACAGATGGAAGGCCTCCTGGCGCCGCACCGGCCCAAGGAGCCCGCGT
GGTTCCTGGCCACCGTCGGCGTCTCGCCCGACCACCAGGGCAAGGGTCTGGGCAGCGCCGTCGTGCTCCC
CGGAGTGGAGGCGGCCGAGCGCGCCGGGGTGCCCGCCTTCCTGGAGACATCCGCGCCCCGCAACCTCCCC
TTCTACGAGCGGCTCGGCTTCACCGTCACCGCCGACGTCGAGGTGCCCGAAGGACCGCGCACCTGGTGCA
TGACCCGCAAGCCCGGTGCCTGACACGTGCTACGAGATTTCGATTCCACCGCCGCCTTCTATGAAAGGTT
GGGCTTCGGAATCGTTTTCCGGGACGCCGGCTGGATGATCCTCCAGCGCGGGGATCTCATGCTGGAGTTC
TTCGCCCACCCCAACTTGTTTATTGCAGCTTATAATGGTTACAAATAAAGCAATAGCATCACAAATTTCA
CAAATAAAGCATTTTTTTCACTGCATTCTAGTTGTGGTTTGTCCAAACTCATCAATGTATCTTATCATGT
CTGTATACCGTCGACCTCTAGCTAGAGCTTGGCGTAATCATGGTCATTACCAATGCTTAATCAGTGAGGC
ACCTATCTCAGCGATCTGTCTATTTCGTTCATCCATAGTTGCCTGACTCCCCGTCGTGTAGATAACTACG
ATACGGGAGGGCTTACCATCTGGCCCCAGCGCTGCGATGATACCGCGAGAACCACGCTCACCGGCTCCGG
ATTTATCAGCAATAAACCAGCCAGCCGGAAGGGCCGAGCGCAGAAGTGGTCCTGCAACTTTATCCGCCTC
CATCCAGTCTATTAATTGTTGCCGGGAAGCTAGAGTAAGTAGTTCGCCAGTTAATAGTTTGCGCAACGTT
GTTGCCATCGCTACAGGCATCGTGGTGTCACGCTCGTCGTTTGGTATGGCTTCATTCAGCTCCGGTTCCC
AACGATCAAGGCGAGTTACATGATCCCCCATGTTGTGCAAAAAAGCGGTTAGCTCCTTCGGTCCTCCGAT
CGTTGTCAGAAGTAAGTTGGCCGCAGTGTTATCACTCATGGTTATGGCAGCACTGCATAATTCTCTTACT
GTCATGCCATCCGTAAGATGCTTTTCTGTGACTGGTGAGTACTCAACCAAGTCATTCTGAGAATAGTGTA
TGCGGCGACCGAGTTGCTCTTGCCCGGCGTCAATACGGGATAATACCGCGCCACATAGCAGAACTTTAAA
AGTGCTCATCATTGGAAAACGTTCTTCGGGGCGAAAACTCTCAAGGATCTTACCGCTGTTGAGATCCAGT
TCGATGTAACCCACTCGTGCACCCAACTGATCTTCAGCATCTTTTACTTTCACCAGCGTTTCTGGGTGAG
CAAAAACAGGAAGGCAAAATGCCGCAAAAAAGGGAATAAGGGCGACACGGAAATGTTGAATACTCATATT
CTTCCTT
Features (pLannotate 1.2.2; 21 found; start..end, strand, type, name):
    119..143     -  CDS            KanR (fragment): aminoglycoside phosphotransferase; aph(3')-Ia; confers resistance to kanamycin
    254..842     +  rep_origin     ori: high-copy-number ColE1/pMB1/pBR322/pUC origin of replication
   1067..1084    +  terminator     rrnB T2 terminator (fragment): transcription terminator T2 from the E. coli rrnB gene
   1109..1128    -  CDS            lacZα (fragment): LacZα fragment of β-galactosidase; lacZ fragment
   1584..1600    +  protein_bind   lac operator: The lac repressor binds to the lac operator to inhibit transcription in E. coli. This inhibition can be relieved by adding lactose or isopropyl-β-D-thiogalactopyranoside (IPTG). lac repressor encoded by lacI
   1843..2146    +  enhancer       CMV enhancer: human cytomegalovirus immediate early enhancer
   2147..2350    +  promoter       CMV promoter: human cytomegalovirus (CMV) immediate early promoter
   2486..2529    +  intron         CMV intron (fragment): modified intron A from human cytomegalovirus
   2581..2599    +  promoter       SP6 promoter: promoter for bacteriophage SP6 RNA polymerase
   2603..2640    +  CDS            IgH signal sequence (fragment): signal sequence from the mouse immunoglobulin heavy chain variable region
   2728..5049    +  CDS            LRIG2 (fragment): LRIG2_HUMAN - Also known as KIAA0806, LIG2. Experimental evidence at protein level: Swiss-Prot protein existence level 1. From Homo sapiens (Human).
   5065..5742    +  CDS            IGHG1 (fragment): IGHG1_HUMAN - Experimental evidence at protein level: Swiss-Prot protein existence level 1. Constant region of immunoglobulin heavy chains. Immunoglobulins, also known as antibodies, are membrane-bound or secreted glycoproteins produced by B lymphocytes. In the recognition phase of humoral immunity, the membrane-bound immunoglobulins serve as receptors which, upon binding of a specific antigen, trigger the clonal expansion and differentiation of B lymphocytes into immunoglobulins- secreting plasma cells. Secreted immunoglobulins mediate the effector phase of humoral immunity, which results in
   5957..6068    +  polyA_signal   bGH poly(A) signal: bovine growth hormone polyadenylation signal
   6069..6177    +  rep_origin     f1 ori (fragment): f1 bacteriophage origin of replication; arrow indicates direction of (+) strand synthesis
   6191..6520    +  promoter       SV40 promoter: SV40 enhancer and early promoter
   6568..6615    +  promoter       EM7 promoter: synthetic bacterial promoter&nbsp
   6634..7233    +  CDS            PuroR (fragment): puromycin N-acetyltransferase; pac from Streptomyces; confers resistance to puromycin
   7243..7368    +  CDS            ble (fragment): BLE_KLEPN - Experimental evidence at protein level: Swiss-Prot protein existence level 1. Binding protein with a strong affinity to the bleomycin family of antibiotics. Binds to CL990; an antimitotic-antibiotic compound. From Klebsiella pneumoniae.
   7363..7484    +  polyA_signal   SV40 poly(A) signal: SV40 polyadenylation signal
   7537..8397    -  CDS            AmpR: β-lactamase; bla; confers resistance to ampicillin, carbenicillin, and related antibiotics
   8400..89      -  promoter       AmpR promoter (fragment) (across the origin): bla
