[The description below was written by a language model from this plasmid's Addgene catalogue record and pLannotate feature annotations shown in this document.]
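Description:
pD649-HAsp-LRIG2-Fc(DAPA)-AviTag-6xHis is a mammalian expression plasmid of about 8.4 kb, built on the pD649 backbone, that produces the extracellular domain of human LRIG2 as a secreted Fc fusion protein. It is propagated in E. coli through a high-copy ColE1/pUC-type origin and selected with ampicillin via a full-length β-lactamase gene. The annotation also picks up short remnants of KanR, lacZα, an rrnB terminator and an f1 origin, which appear to be non-functional backbone fragments. The depositor notes that some plasmids in this collection may carry an IS4-like transposase insertion upstream of the CMV promoter. No such element is annotated in this feature table.

The expression cassette is driven by the CMV immediate-early enhancer and promoter, followed by a fragment of CMV intron A and an SP6 promoter, which can serve for in vitro transcription or as a sequencing primer site. The open reading frame begins with a signal sequence: the plasmid name indicates an HA signal peptide, while the annotation software matched this region to a fragment of an immunoglobulin heavy-chain leader. This directs the product into the secretory pathway. The LRIG2 ectodomain (about 2.3 kb, cloned between preserved NotI and AscI sites) is fused in frame to a human IgG1 Fc carrying the D265A and P329A (DAPA) substitutions, which are generally used to reduce Fc effector binding. An AviTag for site-specific biotinylation by BirA and a 6xHis tag for metal-affinity purification follow, and the cassette ends at a bGH polyadenylation signal. A separate SV40/EM7-driven cassette encodes puromycin resistance, with an adjoining ble fragment and an SV40 poly(A), which could allow selection of transfected cells. The plasmid belongs to a collection made for screening extracellular protein–protein interactions among human IgSF cell-surface proteins.
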