Addgene plasmid #156976: pD649-HAsp-LRIG2-Fc(DAPA)-AviTag-6xHis
Purpose: Mammalian expression of cell-surface protein extracellular domain fused to Fc(DAPA)-Avi-6xHis. Protein is secreted from cells.
Depositing lab: Chris Garcia. Depositing organization: Stanford University. Publication: A Human IgSF Cell-Surface Interactome Reveals a Complex Network of Protein-Protein Interactions. Wojtowicz WM, Vielmetter J, Fernandes RA, Siepe DH, Eastman CL, Chisholm GB, Cox S, Klock H, Anderson PW, Rue SM, Miller JJ, Glaser SM, Bragstad ML, Vance J, Lam AW, Lesley SA, Zinn K, Garcia KC. Cell. 2020 Aug 20;182(4):1027-1043.e17. doi: 10.1016/j.cell.2020.07.025. PubMed 32822567.
Backbone
  Vector backbone: pD649
  Backbone size w/o insert (bp): 6106
  Vector type: Mammalian Expression
Growth in bacteria
  Bacterial resistance: Ampicillin, 100 μg/mL
  Growth temperature: 37°C
  Growth strain: DH5alpha
  Copy number: High Copy
Gene/Insert
  Gene/Insert name: LRIG2
  Species: H. sapiens (human)
  Insert size (bp): 2301
  Mutation: Fc region of human IgG contains D265A and P329A mutations (DAPA)
  Entrez Gene: LRIG2 (a.k.a. LIG2, LIG-2, KIAA0806, DKFZp451C181)
  Promoter: CMV/SP6
  Tag / fusion protein: Fc(DAPA)-AviTag-6xHis (C terminal on backbone)
  Cloning method: Restriction Enzyme; 5′ cloning site GCGGCCGC (not destroyed); 3′ cloning site GGCGCGCC (not destroyed)
  Sequencing primers: 5′ ATTTAGGTGACACTATAG; 3′ CACGTACCAGTTGAACTTCACC
Resource information
  A portion of this plasmid was derived from a plasmid made by: synthesis by ThermoFisher
Terms and licenses: Academic/Nonprofit Terms; Industry Terms: Not Available to Industry
Depositor comments: Some plasmids in this collection may have an IS4-like element ISVsa5 family transposase upstream of the CMV promoter.
How to cite: pD649-HAsp-LRIG2-Fc(DAPA)-AviTag-6xHis was a gift from Chris Garcia (Addgene plasmid # 156976 ; http://n2t.net/addgene:156976 ; RRID:Addgene_156976)
