>Addgene plasmid #156976 | pD649-HAsp-LRIG2-Fc(DAPA)-AviTag-6xHis | depositor partial sequence | sequence record 303062 | insert (extracellular domain)
GGACTTTGTCCTGCTCCTTGTTCTTGTAGAATCCCTCTGCTGGACTGCAGCAGAAGAAAGCTGCCCGCTC
CATCTTGGAGAGCCCTGTCTGGACTTCTGCCTCCTGATACCGCCATCCTGGACTTCAGCCACAACCGGCT
GAGCAACTGGAACATCAGCCTGGAAAGCCAGACACTGCAAGAGGTCAAAATGAACTACAACGAGCTGACA
GAGATCCCCTACTTCGGCGAGCCCACCAGCAATATCACACTGCTGAGCCTGGTGCACAACATCATCCCCG
AGATCAATGCTCAGGCCCTGCAGTTCTACCCCGCTCTGGAATCTCTGGACCTGAGCAGCAACATCATTAG
CGAGATCAAGACCAGCAGCTTCCCCAGAATGCAGCTGAAGTACCTGAACCTGTCCAACAACCGGATCACC
ACACTGGAAGCCGGCTGCTTCGATAACCTGTCTAGCAGCCTGCTGGTGGTCAAGCTGAACCGGAACCGGA
TGAGCATGATCCCTCCAAAGATCTTCAAGCTGCCCCATCTGCAGTTTCTGGAACTGAAGCGGAACAGGAT
CAAGATCGTGGAAGGCCTGACCTTCCAGGGCCTCGATAGCCTGAGAAGCCTGAAGATGCAGCGGAACGGC
ATCAGCAAGCTGAAGGATGGCGCCTTCTTCGGCCTGAACAACATGGAAGAACTGGAACTCGAGCACAACA
ACCTGACCAGAGTGAACAAAGGCTGGCTGTACGGCCTGAGAATGCTCCAGCAGCTGTATGTGTCCCAGAA
CGCCATCGAGAGAATCAGCCCTGATGCCTGGGAGTTCTGCCAGAGACTGAGCGAGCTGGATCTGAGCTAC
AATCAGCTGACCAGACTGGACGAGAGCGCCTTTGTGGGACTGTCCCTGCTGGAAAGACTGAACCTGGGCG
ACAACAGAGTGACCCACATTGCCGACGGCGTGTTCAGATTCCTGAGCAACCTGCAGACCCTGGACCTGCG
GAACAATGAGATCAGCTGGGCCATCGAGGATGCCTCTGAAGCCTTTGCCGGCCTGACATCCCTGACCAAG
CTGATCCTGCAGGGCAACCAGATCAAGAGCATCACCAAGAAGGCCTTTATCGGCCTGGAATCCCTCGAGC
ACCTGGACCTCAACAACAACGCCATCATGAGCATCCAAGAGAACGCCTTCTCTCAGACCCACCTGAAAGA
GCTGATTCTGAACACCTCTAGCCTGCTGTGCGACTGCCATCTGAAATGGCTGCTCCAGTGGCTGGTGGAC
AACAACTTCCAGCACTCCGTGAACGTGTCCTGCGCTCATCCTGAATGGCTGGCCGGACAGTCTATCCTGA
ACGTGGACCTGAAGGACTTCGTGTGCGACGACTTCCTGAAGCCTCAGATCAGAACACACCCCGAGACAAT
CATTGCCCTGCGGGGCATGAATGTGACCCTGACCTGTACAGCCGTGTCCAGCAGCGATAGCCCTATGTCT
ACAGTGTGGCGGAAGGACAGCGAGATCCTGTACGACGTGGACACCGAGAACTTCGTGCGGTATTGGCAAC
AGGCCGGCGAAGCCCTCGAGTATACCAGCATCCTGCACCTGTTCAACGTGAACTTCACCGACGAGGGCAA
GTACCAGTGCATCGTGACCAACCACTTCGGCAGCAACTACAGCCAGAAAGCCAAGCTGACCGTGAACGAG
ATGCCCAGCTTCCTGAAAACCCCTATGGACCTGACCATCAGAACCGGCGCCATGGCTAGACTGGAATGTG
CCGCTGAAGGACACCCTGCTCCTCAGATTAGCTGGCAGAAGGACGGCGGCACAGATTTCCCTGCTGCTCG
CGAGAGAAGAATGCACGTGATGCCCGAGGACGACGTGTTCTTTATCGCCAACGTGAAGATCGAGGACATG
GGCATCTACAGCTGCATGGCCCAGAATACTGCTGGCGGACTGTCTGCCAATGCCAGCCTGACAGTCCTGG
AAACCCCAAGCTTCATCAGACCCCTGGAAGATAAGACCGTGACCAGAGGCGAAACCGCCGTGCTGCAATG
TATTGCAGGCGGCTCTCCCGCTCCTAGACTGAACTGGACAAAGGACGATGGCCCTCTGCTCGTGACCGAG
AGACATTTCTTTGCCGCCGCTAACCAGCTGCTGATCATCGTGGATGCCGGACTGGAAGATGCCGGCAAGT
ACACCTGTATCATGTCTAACACCCTGGGCACCGAGCGGGGCCACATCTACCTGAATGTGATCAGCTCCCC
TAACTGCGACAGCAGCCAGAGCAGCATCGGACACGAGGATGATGGCTGGACCACAGTCGGA
